Addgene plasmid #21216: GFP-C1(2)delta
Depositing lab: Tobias Meyer. Publication: Control of astrocyte Ca(2+) oscillations and waves by oscillating translocation and activation of protein kinase C. Codazzi F, Teruel MN, Meyer T. Curr Biol. 2001 Jul 24. 11(14):1089-97. 10.1016/S0960-9822(01)00326-8 PubMed 11509231.
Backbone
  Vector backbone: N2
  Backbone manufacturer: Clontech
  Backbone size w/o insert (bp): 4596
  Vector type: Mammalian Expression
  Selectable markers: Neomycin (select with G418)
Growth in bacteria
  Bacterial resistance: Kanamycin, 50 μg/mL
  Growth temperature: 37°C
  Growth strain: DH5alpha
  Copy number: Unknown
Gene/Insert
  Gene/Insert name: GFP-N2-PKCdelta-C1 (alt name: PKCdelta)
  Species: R. norvegicus (rat)
  Insert size (bp): 414
  Mutation: C1(2) domains of PKC delta (rat) (Lab plasmid WC0001)
  Entrez Gene: Prkcd (a.k.a. Pkcd)
  Tag / fusion protein: GFP
  Cloning method: Restriction Enzyme; 5′ cloning site BglII (unknown if destroyed); 3′ cloning site KpnI (unknown if destroyed)
  Sequencing primers: 5′ n/a
Terms and licenses: Academic/Nonprofit Terms; Industry Terms: Not Available to Industry
How to cite: GFP-C1(2)delta was a gift from Tobias Meyer (Addgene plasmid # 21216 ; http://n2t.net/addgene:21216 ; RRID:Addgene_21216)
