[The description below was written by a language model from this plasmid's Addgene catalogue record and pLannotate feature annotations shown in this document.]
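Description:
GFP-C1(2)delta is a mammalian expression plasmid built on a Clontech N2-type EGFP fusion backbone, encoding the tandem C1 domains of rat protein kinase C delta (Prkcd) fused to GFP. The roughly 0.4 kb PKCdelta fragment was cloned between BglII and KpnI in the multiple cloning site. The feature table places it directly upstream of the EGFP coding sequence, so the fluorescent protein sits at the C-terminus of the C1 fragment even though the plasmid name begins with GFP. The automated annotation matched the insert to the mouse orthologue, while the catalogue entry gives the species as rat. Expression is driven by the human cytomegalovirus immediate early enhancer and promoter and terminated by an SV40 polyadenylation signal.

The plasmid replicates in E. coli from a high-copy ColE1/pUC-type origin and also carries an f1 origin for single-stranded DNA production. A single Tn5 aminoglycoside phosphotransferase gene serves both hosts. A bacterial promoter drives it for kanamycin resistance, and the SV40 enhancer/early promoter with an HSV TK polyadenylation signal drives it in mammalian cells, allowing G418 selection of stable transfectants. The short annotated fragments of large T antigen, ble and bGH poly(A) are probably backbone remnants or partial matches rather than functional elements.

C1 domains bind diacylglycerol and phorbol esters, so an isolated C1–GFP fusion typically acts as a live-cell translocation probe, moving from the cytosol to membranes when diacylglycerol is produced. The associated publication concerns oscillating translocation and activation of protein kinase C during astrocyte calcium oscillations and waves, which is consistent with use of the construct as a fluorescent imaging reporter of this signalling.
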