Features (pLannotate 1.2.2; 16 found; start..end, strand, type, name):
     61..364     +  enhancer       CMV enhancer: human cytomegalovirus immediate early enhancer
    365..568     +  promoter       CMV promoter: human cytomegalovirus (CMV) immediate early promoter
    591..614     +  misc_feature   MCS (fragment): multiple cloning site
    639..1007    +  CDS            Prkcd (fragment): KPCD_MOUSE - Also known as Pkcd. Experimental evidence at protein level: Swiss-Prot protein existence level 1. Calcium-independent, phospholipid- and diacylglycerol (DAG)- dependent serine/threonine-protein kinase that plays contrasting roles in cell death and cell survival by functioning as a pro-apoptotic protein during DNA damage-induced apoptosis, but acting as an anti- apoptotic protein during cytokine receptor-initiated cell death, is involved in tumor suppression, is required for oxygen radical production by NADPH oxidase and acts as positive or negative regulator in platelet functional
   1018..1043    +  misc_feature   MCS (fragment): multiple cloning site
   1056..1775    +  CDS            EGFP: the original enhanced GFP (Yang et al., 1996) mammalian codon-optimized
   1792..1875    +  CDS            large T antigen (fragment): large T antigen from SV40 (simian virus 40)
   1898..2019    +  polyA_signal   SV40 poly(A) signal: SV40 polyadenylation signal
   2053..2481    -  rep_origin     f1 ori (sequence partly withheld): f1 bacteriophage origin of replication; arrow indicates direction of (+) strand synthesis
   2508..2612    +  promoter       AmpR promoter: bla
   2614..2971    +  promoter       SV40 promoter: SV40 enhancer and early promoter
   3006..3800    +  CDS            NeoR/KanR: aminoglycoside phosphotransferase from Tn5; aph(3')-II (or nptII); confers resistance to neomycin, kanamycin, and G418 (Geneticin®)
   3821..3973    +  CDS            ble (fragment): BLE_KLEPN - Experimental evidence at protein level: Swiss-Prot protein existence level 1. Binding protein with a strong affinity to the bleomycin family of antibiotics. Binds to CL990; an antimitotic-antibiotic compound. From Klebsiella pneumoniae.
   4032..4079    +  polyA_signal   HSV TK poly(A) signal: herpes simplex virus thymidine kinase polyadenylation signal (Cole and Stacy, 1985)
   4170..4186    -  polyA_signal   bGH poly(A) signal (fragment): bovine growth hormone polyadenylation signal
   4408..4996    +  rep_origin     ori: high-copy-number ColE1/pMB1/pBR322/pUC origin of replication
>Addgene plasmid #21216 | GFP-C1(2)delta | depositor full sequence | sequence record 9826 | Author sequence
TAGTTATTAATAGTAATCAATTACGGGGTCATTAGTTCATAGCCCATATATGGAGTTCCGCGTTACATAA
CTTACGGTAAATGGCCCGCCTGGCTGACCGCCCAACGACCCCCGCCCATTGACGTCAATAATGACGTATG
TTCCCATAGTAACGCCAATAGGGACTTTCCATTGACGTCAATGGGTGGAGTATTTACGGTAAACTGCCCA
CTTGGCAGTACATCAAGTGTATCATATGCCAAGTACGCCCCCTATTGACGTCAATGACGGTAAATGGCCC
GCCTGGCATTATGCCCAGTACATGACCTTATGGGACTTTCCTACTTGGCAGTACATCTACGTATTAGTCA
TCGCTATTACCATGGTGATGCGGTTTTGGCAGTACATCAATGGGCGTGGATAGCGGTTTGACTCACGGGG
ATTTCCAAGTCTCCACCCCATTGACGTCAATGGGAGTTTGTTTTGGCACCAAAATCAACGGGACTTTCCA
AAATGTCGTAACAACTCCGCCCCATTGACGCAAATGGGCGGTAGGCGTGTACGGTGGGAGGTCTATATAA
GCAGAGCTGGTTTAGTGAACCGTCAGATCCGCTAGCGCTACCGGACTCAGATCTACCATGGGGGCCCACG
GCGCGGGCCACGAGTTCATCGCCACCTTCTTTGGGCAGCCCACCTTCTGTTCTGTGTGCAAAGAGTTTGT
CTGGGGCCTCAACAAGCAAGGCTACAAATGCAGGCAATGCAACGCTGCCATCCATAAGAAATGCATCGAC
AAGATTATCGGCCGCTGCACTGGCACTGCTACCAATAGCCGGGACACCATCTTCCAGAAAGAACGCTTCA
ACATCGACATGCCTCACCGATTCAAGGTCTATAACTACATGAGCCCCACCTTCTGTGACCACTGTGGCAG
TTTGCTCTGGGGATTGGTGAAACAGGGATTAAAGTGTGAAGACTGCGGCATGAATGTGCACCACAAATGC
CGGGAGAAGGTGGCCAACCTGTGTGGTGCCGGCGCAAGGTACCGCGGGCCCGGGATCCACCGGCCGGTCG
CCACCATGGTGAGCAAGGGCGAGGAGCTGTTCACCGGGGTGGTGCCCATCCTGGTCGAGCTGGACGGCGA
CGTAAACGGCCACAAGTTCAGCGTGTCCGGCGAGGGCGAGGGCGATGCCACCTACGGCAAGCTGACCCTG
AAGTTCATCTGCACCACCGGCAAGCTGCCCGTGCCCTGGCCCACCCTCGTGACCACCCTGACCTACGGCG
TGCAGTGCTTCAGCCGCTACCCCGACCACATGAAGCAGCACGACTTCTTCAAGTCCGCCATGCCCGAAGG
CTACGTCCAGGAGCGCACCATCTTCTTCAAGGACGACGGCAACTACAAGACCCGCGCCGAGGTGAAGTTC
GAGGGCGACACCCTGGTGAACCGCATCGAGCTGAAGGGCATCGACTTCAAGGAGGACGGCAACATCCTGG
GGCACAAGCTGGAGTACAACTACAACAGCCACAACGTCTATATCATGGCCGACAAGCAGAAGAACGGCAT
CAAGGTGAACTTCAAGATCCGCCACAACATCGAGGACGGCAGCGTGCAGCTCGCCGACCACTACCAGCAG
AACACCCCCATCGGCGACGGCCCCGTGCTGCTGCCCGACAACCACTACCTGAGCACCCAGTCCGCCCTGA
GCAAAGACCCCAACGAGAAGCGCGATCACATGGTCCTGCTGGAGTTCGTGACCGCCGCCGGGATCACTCT
CGGCATGGACGAGCTGTACAAGTAAAGCGGCCGCGACTCTAGATCATAATCAGCCATACCACATTTGTAG
AGGTTTTACTTGCTTTAAAAAACCTCCCACACCTCCCCCTGAACCTGAAACATAAAATGAATGCAATTGT
TGTTGTTAACTTGTTTATTGCAGCTTATAATGGTTACAAATAAAGCAATAGCATCACAAATTTCACAAAT
AAAGCATTTTTTTCACTGCATTCTAGTTGTGGTTTGTCCAAACTCATCAATGTATCTTAAGGCGTAAATT
GTAAGCGTTAATATTTTGTTAAAATTCGCGTTAAATTTTTGTTAAATCAGCTCATTTTTTAACCAATAGG
CCGAAATCGGCAAAATCCCTTATAAATCAAAAGAATAGACCGAGATAGGGT
[37 nt withheld, positions 2152-2188]
AAAGAACGTGGACTCCAACGTCAAAGG
[49 nt withheld, positions 2216-2264]
T
[91 nt withheld, positions 2266-2356]
G
[124 nt withheld, positions 2358-2481]
CAGGTGGCACTTTTCGGGGAAATGTGCGCGGAACCCCTATTTGTTTATTTTTCTAAATACATTCAAATAT
GTATCCGCTCATGAGACAATAACCCTGATAAATGCTTCAATAATATTGAAAAAGGAAGAGTCCTGAGGCG
GAAAGAACCAGCTGTGGAATGTGTGTCAGTTAGGGTGTGGAAAGTCCCCAGGCTCCCCAGCAGGCAGAAG
TATGCAAAGCATGCATCTCAATTAGTCAGCAACCAGGTGTGGAAAGTCCCCAGGCTCCCCAGCAGGCAGA
AGTATGCAAAGCATGCATCTCAATTAGTCAGCAACCATAGTCCCGCCCCTAACTCCGCCCATCCCGCCCC
TAACTCCGCCCAGTTCCGCCCATTCTCCGCCCCATGGCTGACTAATTTTTTTTATTTATGCAGAGGCCGA
GGCCGCCTCGGCCTCTGAGCTATTCCAGAAGTAGTGAGGAGGCTTTTTTGGAGGCCTAGGCTTTTGCAAA
GATCGATCAAGAGACAGGATGAGGATCGTTTCGCATGATTGAACAAGATGGATTGCACGCAGGTTCTCCG
GCCGCTTGGGTGGAGAGGCTATTCGGCTATGACTGGGCACAACAGACAATCGGCTGCTCTGATGCCGCCG
TGTTCCGGCTGTCAGCGCAGGGGCGCCCGGTTCTTTTTGTCAAGACCGACCTGTCCGGTGCCCTGAATGA
ACTGCAAGACGAGGCAGCGCGGCTATCGTGGCTGGCCACGACGGGCGTTCCTTGCGCAGCTGTGCTCGAC
GTTGTCACTGAAGCGGGAAGGGACTGGCTGCTATTGGGCGAAGTGCCGGGGCAGGATCTCCTGTCATCTC
ACCTTGCTCCTGCCGAGAAAGTATCCATCATGGCTGATGCAATGCGGCGGCTGCATACGCTTGATCCGGC
TACCTGCCCATTCGACCACCAAGCGAAACATCGCATCGAGCGAGCACGTACTCGGATGGAAGCCGGTCTT
GTCGATCAGGATGATCTGGACGAAGAGCATCAGGGGCTCGCGCCAGCCGAACTGTTCGCCAGGCTCAAGG
CGAGCATGCCCGACGGCGAGGATCTCGTCGTGACCCATGGCGATGCCTGCTTGCCGAATATCATGGTGGA
AAATGGCCGCTTTTCTGGATTCATCGACTGTGGCCGGCTGGGTGTGGCGGACCGCTATCAGGACATAGCG
TTGGCTACCCGTGATATTGCTGAAGAGCTTGGCGGCGAATGGGCTGACCGCTTCCTCGTGCTTTACGGTA
TCGCCGCTCCCGATTCGCAGCGCATCGCCTTCTATCGCCTTCTTGACGAGTTCTTCTGAGCGGGACTCTG
GGGTTCGAAATGACCGACCAAGCGACGCCCAACCTGCCATCACGAGATTTCGATTCCACCGCCGCCTTCT
ATGAAAGGTTGGGCTTCGGAATCGTTTTCCGGGACGCCGGCTGGATGATCCTCCAGCGCGGGGATCTCAT
GCTGGAGTTCTTCGCCCACCCTAGGGGGAGGCTAACTGAAACACGGAAGGAGACAATACCGGAAGGAACC
CGCGCTATGACGGCAATAAAAAGACAGAATAAAACGCACGGTGTTGGGTCGTTTGTTCATAAACGCGGGG
TTCGGTCCCAGGGCTGGCACTCTGTCGATACCCCACCGAGACCCCATTGGGGCCAATACGCCCGCGTTTC
TTCCTTTTCCCCACCCCACCCCCCAAGTTCGGGTGAAGGCCCAGGGCTCGCAGCCAACGTCGGGGCGGCA
GGCCCTGCCATAGCCTCAGGTTACTCATATATACTTTAGATTGATTTAAAACTTCATTTTTAATTTAAAA
GGATCTAGGTGAAGATCCTTTTTGATAATCTCATGACCAAAATCCCTTAACGTGAGTTTTCGTTCCACTG
AGCGTCAGACCCCGTAGAAAAGATCAAAGGATCTTCTTGAGATCCTTTTTTTCTGCGCGTAATCTGCTGC
TTGCAAACAAAAAAACCACCGCTACCAGCGGTGGTTTGTTTGCCGGATCAAGAGCTACCAACTCTTTTTC
CGAAGGTAACTGGCTTCAGCAGAGCGCAGATACCAAATACTGTCCTTCTAGTGTAGCCGTAGTTAGGCCA
CCACTTCAAGAACTCTGTAGCACCGCCTACATACCTCGCTCTGCTAATCCTGTTACCAGTGGCTGCTGCC
AGTGGCGATAAGTCGTGTCTTACCGGGTTGGACTCAAGACGATAGTTACCGGATAAGGCGCAGCGGTCGG
GCTGAACGGGGGGTTCGTGCACACAGCCCAGCTTGGAGCGAACGACCTACACCGAACTGAGATACCTACA
GCGTGAGCTATGAGAAAGCGCCACGCTTCCCGAAGGGAGAAAGGCGGACAGGTATCCGGTAAGCGGCAGG
GTCGGAACAGGAGAGCGCACGAGGGAGCTTCCAGGGGGAAACGCCTGGTATCTTTATAGTCCTGTCGGGT
TTCGCCACCTCTGACTTGAGCGTCGATTTTTGTGATGCTCGTCAGGGGGGCGGAGCCTATGGAAAAACGC
CAGCAACGCGGCCTTTTTACGGTTCCTGGCCTTTTGCTGGCCTTTTGCTCACATGTTCTTTCCTGCGTTA
TCCCCTGATTCTGTGGATAACCGTATTACCGCCATGCAT
