>Addgene plasmid #21216 | GFP-C1(2)delta | addgene partial sequence | sequence record 27084 | 21216 with EGFP-N
GCTCCTCGCCCTTGCTCACCATGGTGGCGACCGGCCGGTGGATCCCGGGCCCGCGGTACCTTGCGCCGGC
ACCACACAGGTTGGCCACCTTCTCCCGGCATTTGTGGTGCACATTCATGCCGCAGTCTTCACACTTTAAT
CCCTGTTTCACCAATCCCCAGAGCAAACTGCCACAGTGGTCACAGAAGGTGGGGCTCATGTAGTTATAGA
CCTTGAATCGGTGAGGCATGTCGATGTTGAAGCGTTCTTTCTGGAAGATGGTGTCCCGGCTATTGGTAGC
AGTGCCAGTGCAGCGGCCGATAATCTTGTCGATGCATTTCTTATGGATGGCAGCGTTGCATTGCCTGCAT
TTGTAGCCTTGCTTGTTGAGGCCCCAGACAAACTCTTTGCACACAGAACAGAAGGTGGGCTGCCCAAAGA
AGGTGGCGATGAACTCGTGGCCCGCGCCGTGGGCCCCCATGGTAGATCTGAGTCCGGTAGCGCTAGCGGA
TCTGACGGTTCACTAAACCAGCTCTGCTTATATAGACCTCCCACCGTACACGCCTACCGCCCATTTGCGT
CAATGGGGCGGAGTTGTTACGACATTTTGGAAAGTCCCGTTGATTTTGGTGCCAAAACAAACTCCCATTG
ACGTCAATGGGGTGGAGACTTGGAAATCCCCGTGAGTCAAACCGCTATCCACGCCCATTGATGTACTGCC
AAAACCG
